Addgene plasmid #168482: pCDNA3_PKA-CαN (G2A)-mVenus
Purpose: Mammalian expression of the G2A mutant of the N-terminal 47 residues of mouse PKA catalytic subunit α C-terminally tagged by monomeric Venus.
Depositing lab: Haining Zhong. Depositing organization: Oregon Health & Science University. Publication: Myristoylation alone is sufficient for PKA catalytic subunits to associate with the plasma membrane to regulate neuronal functions. Xiong WH, Qin M, Zhong H. Proc Natl Acad Sci U S A. 2021 Apr 13;118(15). pii: 2021658118. doi: 10.1073/pnas.2021658118. PubMed 33876760.
Backbone
  Vector backbone: pcDNA3
  Backbone size w/o insert (bp): 5400
  Vector type: Mammalian Expression
Growth in bacteria
  Bacterial resistance: Ampicillin, 100 μg/mL
  Growth temperature: 37°C
  Growth strain: DH5alpha
  Copy number: High Copy
Gene/Insert
  Gene/Insert name: the G2A mutant of the N-terminal 47 residues of mouse PKA catalytic subunit α C-terminally tagged by monomeric Venus
Resource information
  A portion of this plasmid was derived from a plasmid made by: G. Stan McKnight, University of Washington
Terms and licenses: Academic/Nonprofit Terms; Industry Terms: Not Available to Industry
How to cite: pCDNA3_PKA-CαN (G2A)-mVenus was a gift from Haining Zhong (Addgene plasmid # 168482 ; http://n2t.net/addgene:168482 ; RRID:Addgene_168482)
