[The description below was written by a language model from this plasmid's Addgene catalogue record and pLannotate feature annotations shown in this document.]
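Description:
pCDNA3_PKA-CαN (G2A)-mVenus is a mammalian expression plasmid built on the pcDNA3 backbone, with a sequenced length of about 6.3 kb. It is maintained in E. coli through a high-copy ColE1/pUC-type origin and selected with ampicillin via the β-lactamase gene and its native promoter. An f1 origin is also present. For selection in mammalian cells the backbone carries a neomycin phosphotransferase gene driven by the SV40 enhancer/early promoter and terminated by an SV40 polyadenylation signal, which allows G418 selection of stable transfectants. Several short annotations (a truncated HIV-1 LTR fragment, a ble fragment, lac promoter/operator and lacI remnants, a bom fragment) appear to be backbone residue or partial matches rather than functional parts of the design.

The expression cassette uses the human CMV immediate-early enhancer and promoter, followed by a T7 promoter, to drive a fusion open reading frame ending at the bovine growth hormone polyadenylation signal, with an antisense SP6 promoter flanking the insert. The insert encodes the N-terminal 47 residues of the mouse PKA catalytic subunit α (Prkaca) carrying a G2A substitution, joined at its C-terminus to mVenus, the yellow fluorescent protein with the monomerizing A206K mutation. Glycine 2 is the residue that receives N-terminal myristoylation, so replacing it with alanine is expected to give a non-myristoylatable fragment. In keeping with the associated study on whether myristoylation suffices for plasma-membrane association of PKA catalytic subunits in neurons, the construct most plausibly serves as a fluorescent, myristoylation-deficient control for imaging subcellular localization alongside the wild-type fragment.
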