Features (pLannotate 1.2.2; 22 found; start..end, strand, type, name):
     28..80      -  misc_feature   bom (fragment): basis of mobility region from pBR322
    235..614     +  enhancer       CMV enhancer: human cytomegalovirus immediate early enhancer
    615..818     +  promoter       CMV promoter: human cytomegalovirus (CMV) immediate early promoter
    814..847     +  LTR            5' LTR (truncated) (fragment): truncated 5' long terminal repeat (LTR) from HIV-1
    863..881     +  promoter       T7 promoter: promoter for bacteriophage T7 RNA polymerase
    907..1047    +  CDS            Prkaca (fragment): KAPCA_MOUSE - Also known as Pkaca. Experimental evidence at protein level: Swiss-Prot protein existence level 1. [Isoform 2]: Phosphorylates and activates ABL1 in sperm flagellum to promote spermatozoa capacitation. From Mus musculus (Mouse).
   1082..1797    +  CDS            mVenus (fragment): Venus YFP with monomerizing A206K mutation (Nagai et al., 2002; Kremers et al., 2006) mammalian codon-optimized
   1834..1852    -  promoter       SP6 promoter: promoter for bacteriophage SP6 RNA polymerase
   1878..2102    +  polyA_signal   bGH poly(A) signal: bovine growth hormone polyadenylation signal
   2106..2127    +  promoter       SV40 promoter (fragment): SV40 enhancer and early promoter
   2148..2576    +  rep_origin     f1 ori (sequence partly withheld): f1 bacteriophage origin of replication; arrow indicates direction of (+) strand synthesis
   2590..2919    +  promoter       SV40 promoter: SV40 enhancer and early promoter
   2986..3777    +  CDS            neo: KKA2_KLEPN - Also known as kan, nptII. Experimental evidence at protein level: Swiss-Prot protein existence level 1. Resistance to kanamycin, neomycin, paromomycin, ribostamycin, butirosin and gentamicin B. From Klebsiella pneumoniae.
   3801..3959    +  CDS            ble (fragment): BLE_KLEPN - Experimental evidence at protein level: Swiss-Prot protein existence level 1. Binding protein with a strong affinity to the bleomycin family of antibiotics. Binds to CL990; an antimitotic-antibiotic compound. From Klebsiella pneumoniae.
   3954..4075    +  polyA_signal   SV40 poly(A) signal: SV40 polyadenylation signal
   4148..4164    -  protein_bind   lac operator: The lac repressor binds to the lac operator to inhibit transcription in E. coli. This inhibition can be relieved by adding lactose or isopropyl-β-D-thiogalactopyranoside (IPTG). lac repressor encoded by lacI
   4172..4202    -  promoter       lac promoter: promoter for the E. coli lac operon
   4217..4238    -  protein_bind   CAP binding site: CAP binding activates transcription in the presence of cAMP. E. coli catabolite activator protein
   4251..4343    -  CDS            lacI (fragment): lac repressor; lacI; The lac repressor binds to the lac operator to inhibit transcription in E. coli. This inhibition can be relieved by adding lactose or isopropyl-β-D-thiogalactopyranoside (IPTG).
   4526..5114    -  rep_origin     ori: high-copy-number ColE1/pMB1/pBR322/pUC origin of replication
   5285..6145    -  CDS            AmpR: β-lactamase; bla; confers resistance to ampicillin, carbenicillin, and related antibiotics
   6146..6250    -  promoter       AmpR promoter: bla
>Addgene plasmid #168482 | pCDNA3_PKA-CαN (G2A)-mVenus | addgene full sequence | sequence record 332531 | Addgene NGS Result
GACGGATCGGGAGATCTCCCGATCCCCTATGGTGCACTCTCAGTACAATCTGCTCTGATGCCGCATAGTT
AAGCCAGTATCTGCTCCCTGCTTGTGTGTTGGAGGTCGCTGAGTAGTGCGCGAGCAAAATTTAAGCTACA
ACAAGGCAAGGCTTGACCGACAATTGCATGAAGAATCTGCTTAGGGTTAGGCGTTTTGCGCTGCTTCGCG
ATGTACGGGCCAGATATACGCGTTGACATTGATTATTGACTAGTTATTAATAGTAATCAATTACGGGGTC
ATTAGTTCATAGCCCATATATGGAGTTCCGCGTTACATAACTTACGGTAAATGGCCCGCCTGGCTGACCG
CCCAACGACCCCCGCCCATTGACGTCAATAATGACGTATGTTCCCATAGTAACGCCAATAGGGACTTTCC
ATTGACGTCAATGGGTGGAGTATTTACGGTAAACTGCCCACTTGGCAGTACATCAAGTGTATCATATGCC
AAGTACGCCCCCTATTGACGTCAATGACGGTAAATGGCCCGCCTGGCATTATGCCCAGTACATGACCTTA
TGGGACTTTCCTACTTGGCAGTACATCTACGTATTAGTCATCGCTATTACCATGGTGATGCGGTTTTGGC
AGTACATCAATGGGCGTGGATAGCGGTTTGACTCACGGGGATTTCCAAGTCTCCACCCCATTGACGTCAA
TGGGAGTTTGTTTTGGCACCAAAATCAACGGGACTTTCCAAAATGTCGTAACAACTCCGCCCCATTGACG
CAAATGGGCGGTAGGCGTGTACGGTGGGAGGTCTATATAAGCAGAGCTCTCTGGCTAACTAGAGAACCCA
CTGCTTACTGGCTTATCGAAATTAATACGACTCACTATAGGGAGACCCAAGCTTGCGGCCGCTACCATGG
CCAACGCCGCCGCCGCCAAGAAGGGCAGCGAGCAGGAGAGCGTGAAAGAGTTCCTAGCCAAAGCCAAGGA
AGATTTCCTGAAAAAATGGGAGACCCCTTCTCAGAATACAGCCCAGTTGGATCAGTTTGATAGAATCATC
GATTATGATGTTCCTGATTATGCAAGCTTAATGAGCAAGGGCGAGGAGCTGTTCACCGGGGTGGTGCCCA
TCCTGGTCGAGCTGGACGGCGACGTAAACGGCCACAAGTTCAGCGTGTCCGGCGAGGGCGAGGGCGATGC
CACCTACGGCAAGCTGACCCTGAAGCTGATCTGCACCACCGGCAAGCTGCCCGTGCCCTGGCCCACCCTC
GTGACCACCCTGGGCTACGGCCTGCAGTGCTTCGCCCGCTACCCCGACCACATGAAGCAGCACGACTTCT
TCAAGTCCGCCATGCCCGAAGGCTACGTCCAGGAGCGCACCATCTTCTTCAAGGACGACGGCAACTACAA
GACCCGCGCCGAGGTGAAGTTCGAGGGCGACACCCTGGTGAACCGCATCGAGCTGAAGGGCATCGACTTC
AAGGAGGACGGCAACATCCTGGGGCACAAGCTGGAGTACAACTACAACAGCCACAACGTCTATATCACCG
CCGACAAGCAGAAGAACGGCATCAAGGCCAACTTCAAGATCCGCCACAACATCGAGGACGGCGGCGTGCA
GCTCGCCGACCACTACCAGCAGAACACCCCCATCGGCGACGGCCCCGTGCTGCTGCCCGACAACCACTAC
CTGAGCTACCAGTCCAAGCTGAGCAAAGACCCCAACGAGAAGCGCGATCACATGGTCCTGCTGGAGTTCG
TGACCGCCGCCGGGATCACTCTCGGCATGGACGAGCTGTACAAGTAAGAATTCAAGGCCTCTCGAGCCTC
TAGAGGGCCCTATTCTATAGTGTCACCTAAATGCTAGAGCTCGCTGATCAGCCTCGACTGTGCCTTCTAG
TTGCCAGCCATCTGTTGTTTGCCCCTCCCCCGTGCCTTCCTTGACCCTGGAAGGTGCCACTCCCACTGTC
CTTTCCTAATAAAATGAGGAAATTGCATCGCATTGTCTGAGTAGGTGTCATTCTATTCTGGGGGGTGGGG
TGGGGCAGGACAGCAAGGGGGAGGATTGGGAAGACAATAGCAGGCATGCTGGGGATGCGGTGGGCTCTAT
GGCTTCTGAGGCGGAAAGAACCAGCTGGGGCTCTAGGGGGTATCCCC
[124 nt withheld, positions 2148-2271]
C
[91 nt withheld, positions 2273-2363]
A
[49 nt withheld, positions 2365-2413]
CCTTTGACGTTGGAGTCCACGTTCTTT
[37 nt withheld, positions 2441-2477]
ACCCTATCTCGGTCTATTCTTTTGATTTATAAGGGATTTTGCCGATTTCGGCCTATTGGTTAAAAAATGA
GCTGATTTAACAAAAATTTAACGCGAATTAATTCTGTGGAATGTGTGTCAGTTAGGGTGTGGAAAGTCCC
CAGGCTCCCCAGCAGGCAGAAGTATGCAAAGCATGCATCTCAATTAGTCAGCAACCAGGTGTGGAAAGTC
CCCAGGCTCCCCAGCAGGCAGAAGTATGCAAAGCATGCATCTCAATTAGTCAGCAACCATAGTCCCGCCC
CTAACTCCGCCCATCCCGCCCCTAACTCCGCCCAGTTCCGCCCATTCTCCGCCCCATGGCTGACTAATTT
TTTTTATTTATGCAGAGGCCGAGGCCGCCTCTGCCTCTGAGCTATTCCAGAAGTAGTGAGGAGGCTTTTT
TGGAGGCCTAGGCTTTTGCAAAAAGCTCCCGGGAGCTTGTATATCCATTTTCGGATCTGATCAAGAGACA
GGATGAGGATCGTTTCGCATGATTGAACAAGATGGATTGCACGCAGGTTCTCCGGCCGCTTGGGTGGAGA
GGCTATTCGGCTATGACTGGGCACAACAGACAATCGGCTGCTCTGATGCCGCCGTGTTCCGGCTGTCAGC
GCAGGGGCGCCCGGTTCTTTTTGTCAAGACCGACCTGTCCGGTGCCCTGAATGAACTGCAGGACGAGGCA
GCGCGGCTATCGTGGCTGGCCACGACGGGCGTTCCTTGCGCAGCTGTGCTCGACGTTGTCACTGAAGCGG
GAAGGGACTGGCTGCTATTGGGCGAAGTGCCGGGGCAGGATCTCCTGTCATCTCACCTTGCTCCTGCCGA
GAAAGTATCCATCATGGCTGATGCAATGCGGCGGCTGCATACGCTTGATCCGGCTACCTGCCCATTCGAC
CACCAAGCGAAACATCGCATCGAGCGAGCACGTACTCGGATGGAAGCCGGTCTTGTCGATCAGGATGATC
TGGACGAAGAGCATCAGGGGCTCGCGCCAGCCGAACTGTTCGCCAGGCTCAAGGCGCGCATGCCCGACGG
CGAGGATCTCGTCGTGACCCATGGCGATGCCTGCTTGCCGAATATCATGGTGGAAAATGGCCGCTTTTCT
GGATTCATCGACTGTGGCCGGCTGGGTGTGGCGGACCGCTATCAGGACATAGCGTTGGCTACCCGTGATA
TTGCTGAAGAGCTTGGCGGCGAATGGGCTGACCGCTTCCTCGTGCTTTACGGTATCGCCGCTCCCGATTC
GCAGCGCATCGCCTTCTATCGCCTTCTTGACGAGTTCTTCTGAGCGGGACTCTGGGGTTCGAAATGACCG
ACCAAGCGACGCCCAACCTGCCATCACGAGATTTCGATTCCACCGCCGCCTTCTATGAAAGGTTGGGCTT
CGGAATCGTTTTCCGGGACGCCGGCTGGATGATCCTCCAGCGCGGGGATCTCATGCTGGAGTTCTTCGCC
CACCCCAACTTGTTTATTGCAGCTTATAATGGTTACAAATAAAGCAATAGCATCACAAATTTCACAAATA
AAGCATTTTTTTCACTGCATTCTAGTTGTGGTTTGTCCAAACTCATCAATGTATCTTATCATGTCTGTAT
ACCGTCGACCTCTAGCTAGAGCTTGGCGTAATCATGGTCATAGCTGTTTCCTGTGTGAAATTGTTATCCG
CTCACAATTCCACACAACATACGAGCCGGAAGCATAAAGTGTAAAGCCTGGGGTGCCTAATGAGTGAGCT
AACTCACATTAATTGCGTTGCGCTCACTGCCCGCTTTCCAGTCGGGAAACCTGTCGTGCCAGCTGCATTA
ATGAATCGGCCAACGCGCGGGGAGAGGCGGTTTGCGTATTGGGCGCTCTTCCGCTTCCTCGCTCACTGAC
TCGCTGCGCTCGGTCGTTCGGCTGCGGCGAGCGGTATCAGCTCACTCAAAGGCGGTAATACGGTTATCCA
CAGAATCAGGGGATAACGCAGGAAAGAACATGTGAGCAAAAGGCCAGCAAAAGGCCAGGAACCGTAAAAA
GGCCGCGTTGCTGGCGTTTTTCCATAGGCTCCGCCCCCCTGACGAGCATCACAAAAATCGACGCTCAAGT
CAGAGGTGGCGAAACCCGACAGGACTATAAAGATACCAGGCGTTTCCCCCTGGAAGCTCCCTCGTGCGCT
CTCCTGTTCCGACCCTGCCGCTTACCGGATACCTGTCCGCCTTTCTCCCTTCGGGAAGCGTGGCGCTTTC
TCATAGCTCACGCTGTAGGTATCTCAGTTCGGTGTAGGTCGTTCGCTCCAAGCTGGGCTGTGTGCACGAA
CCCCCCGTTCAGCCCGACCGCTGCGCCTTATCCGGTAACTATCGTCTTGAGTCCAACCCGGTAAGACACG
ACTTATCGCCACTGGCAGCAGCCACTGGTAACAGGATTAGCAGAGCGAGGTATGTAGGCGGTGCTACAGA
GTTCTTGAAGTGGTGGCCTAACTACGGCTACACTAGAAGAACAGTATTTGGTATCTGCGCTCTGCTGAAG
CCAGTTACCTTCGGAAAAAGAGTTGGTAGCTCTTGATCCGGCAAACAAACCACCGCTGGTAGCGGTGGTT
TTTTTGTTTGCAAGCAGCAGATTACGCGCAGAAAAAAAGGATCTCAAGAAGATCCTTTGATCTTTTCTAC
GGGGTCTGACGCTCAGTGGAACGAAAACTCACGTTAAGGGATTTTGGTCATGAGATTATCAAAAAGGATC
TTCACCTAGATCCTTTTAAATTAAAAATGAAGTTTTAAATCAATCTAAAGTATATATGAGTAAACTTGGT
CTGACAGTTACCAATGCTTAATCAGTGAGGCACCTATCTCAGCGATCTGTCTATTTCGTTCATCCATAGT
TGCCTGACTCCCCGTCGTGTAGATAACTACGATACGGGAGGGCTTACCATCTGGCCCCAGTGCTGCAATG
ATACCGCGAGACCCACGCTCACCGGCTCCAGATTTATCAGCAATAAACCAGCCAGCCGGAAGGGCCGAGC
GCAGAAGTGGTCCTGCAACTTTATCCGCCTCCATCCAGTCTATTAATTGTTGCCGGGAAGCTAGAGTAAG
TAGTTCGCCAGTTAATAGTTTGCGCAACGTTGTTGCCATTGCTACAGGCATCGTGGTGTCACGCTCGTCG
TTTGGTATGGCTTCATTCAGCTCCGGTTCCCAACGATCAAGGCGAGTTACATGATCCCCCATGTTGTGCA
AAAAAGCGGTTAGCTCCTTCGGTCCTCCGATCGTTGTCAGAAGTAAGTTGGCCGCAGTGTTATCACTCAT
GGTTATGGCAGCACTGCATAATTCTCTTACTGTCATGCCATCCGTAAGATGCTTTTCTGTGACTGGTGAG
TACTCAACCAAGTCATTCTGAGAATAGTGTATGCGGCGACCGAGTTGCTCTTGCCCGGCGTCAATACGGG
ATAATACCGCGCCACATAGCAGAACTTTAAAAGTGCTCATCATTGGAAAACGTTCTTCGGGGCGAAAACT
CTCAAGGATCTTACCGCTGTTGAGATCCAGTTCAATGTAACCCACTCGTGCACCCAACTGATCTTCAGCA
TCTTTTACTTTCACCAGCGTTTCTGGGTGAGCAAAAACAGGAAGGCAAAATGCCGCAAAAAAGGGAATAA
GGGCGACACGGAAATGTTGAATACTCATACTCTTCCTTTTTCAATATTATTGAAGCATTTATCAGGGTTA
TTGTCTCATGAGCGGATACATATTTGAATGTATTTAGAAAAATAAACAAATAGGGGTTCCGCGCACATTT
CCCCGAAAAGTGCCACCTGACGTC
